>Addgene plasmid #171949 | mCherry-INPP5J | addgene full sequence | sequence record 337576 | Addgene NGS Result
CGCCATTCTGCCTGGGGACGTCGGAGCAAGCTTGATTTAGGTGACACTATAGAATACAAGCTACTTGTTC
TTTTTGCAGGATCCCATCGATTCGAATTCAAGGCTAGCGCCACCATGGTGAGCAAGGGCGAGGAGGACAA
CATGGCCATCATCAAGGAGTTCATGCGCTTCAAGGTGCACATGGAGGGCTCCGTGAACGGCCGCGAGTTC
GAGATCGAGGGCGAGGGCGAGGGCCGCCCCTACGAGGGCACCCAGACCGCCAAGCTGAAGGTGACCAAGG
GCGGCCCCCTGCCCTTCGCCTGGGACATCCTGTCCCCTCAGTTCATGTACGGCTCCAAGGCCTACGTGAA
GCACCCCGCCGACATCCCCGACTACTTGAAGCTGTCCTTCCCCGAGGGCTTCAAGTGGGAGCGCGTGATG
AACTTCGAGGACGGCGGCGTGGTGACCGTGACCCAGGACTCCTCCCTGCAGGACGGCGAGTTCATCTACA
AGGTGAAGCTGCGCGGCACCAACTTCCCCTCCGACGGCCCCGTAATGCAGAAGAAGACCATGGGCTGGGA
GGCCTCCTCCGAGCGGATGTACCCCGAGGACGGCGCCCTGAAGGGCGAGATCAAGCAGAGGCTGAAGCTG
AAGGACGGCGGCCACTACGACGCCGAGGTCAAGACCACCTACAAGGCCAAGAAGCCCGTGCAGCTGCCCG
GCGCCTACAACGTCAACATCAAGCTGGACATCACCTCCCACAACGAGGACTACACCATCGTGGAACAGTA
CGAGCGCGCCGAGGGCCGCCACTCCACCGGCGGCATGGACGAGCTGTACAAGAGATCTCGAATCACAAGT
TTGTACAAAAAAGTTGGCACCATGGCCCTCCCAAGGCTTGGCACCCAGAGTACAGGGCCTGGCAGGTGCC
TGAGCCCCAACCTTCAGGCCCAAGAAGCCCCAGCCCCAGTCACCACCTCCTCTTCTACATCCACCCTGTC
ATCCTCCCCTTGGTCAGCTCAGCCTACCTGGAAGAGCGACCCCGGCTTCCGGATCACTGTGGTCACATGG
AACGTGGGCACTGCCATGCCCCCAGACGATGTCACATCCCTCCTCCACCTGGGCGGTGGTGACGACAGCG
ACGGCGCAGACATGATCGCCATAGGGTTGCAGGAAGTGAACTCCATGCTCAACAAGCGACTCAAGGACGC
CCTCTTCACGGACCAGTGGAGTGAGCTGTTCATGGATGCGCTAGGGCCCTTCAACTTCGTGCTGGTGAGT
TCGGTGAGGATGCAGGGTGTCATCCTGCTGCTGTTCGCCAAGTACTACCACCTGCCCTTCCTGCGAGACG
TGCAGACCGACTGCACGCGCACTGGCCTGGGCGGCTACTGGGGTAACAAGGGTGGCGTGAGCGTGCGCCT
GGCGGCCTTCGGGCACATGCTCTGCTTCCTGAACTGCCACTTGCCTGCGCATATGGACAAGGCGGAGCAG
CGCAAAGACAACTTCCAGACCATCCTCAGCCTCCAGCAGTTCCAAGGGCCGGGCGCACAGGGCATCCTGG
ATCATGACCTCGTGTTCTGGTTCGGGGACCTGAACTTCCGCATTGAGAGCTATGACCTGCACTTTGTCAA
GTTTGCCATCGACAGTGACCAGCTCCATCAGCTCTGGGAGAAGGACCAGCTCAACATGGCCAAGAACACC
TGGCCCATTCTGAAGGGCTTTCAGGAGGGGCCCCTCAACTTCGCTCCCACCTTCAAGTTTGATGTGGGTA
CCAACAAATACGATACCAGTGCCAAGAAACGGAAGCCAGCTTGGACAGACCGTATCCTATGGAAGGTCAA
GGCTCCAGGTGGGGGTCCCAGCCCCTCAGGACGGAAGAGCCACCGACTCCAGGTGACGCAGCACAGCTAC
CGCAGCCACATGGAATACACAGTCAGCGACCACAAGCCTGTGGCTGCCCAGTTCCTCCTGCAGTTTGCCT
TCAGGGACGACATGCCACTGGTGCGGCTGGAGGTGGCAGATGAGTGGGTGCGGCCCGAGCAGGCGGTGGT
GAGGTACCGCATGGAAACAGTGTTCGCCCGCAGCTCCTGGGACTGGATCGGCTTATACCGGGTGGGTTTC
CGCCATTGCAAGGACTATGTGGCTTATGTCCGGGCCAAACATGAAGATGTGGATGGGAATACATACCAGG
TAACATTCAGTGAGGAATCACTGCCCAAGGGCCATGGAGACTTCATCCTGGGCTACTATAGTCACAACCA
CAGCATCCTCATCGGCATCACTGAACCCTTCCAGATCTCGCTGCCTTCCTCGGAGTTGGCCAGCAGCAGC
ACAGACAGCTCAGGCACCAGCTCAGAGGGAGAGGATGACAGCACACTGGAGCTCCTTGCACCCAAGTCCC
GCAGCCCCAGTCCTGGCAAGTCCAAGCGACACCGCAGCCGCAGCCCGGGACTGGCCAGGTTCCCTGGGCT
TGCCCTACGGCCCTCATCCCGTGAACGCCGTGGTGCCAGCCGTAGCCCCTCACCCCAGAGCCGCCGCCTG
TCCCGAGTGGCTCCTGACAGGAGCAGTAATGGCAGCAGCCGGGGCAGTAGTGAAGAGGGGCCCTCTGGGT
TGCCTGGCCCCTGGGCCTTCCCACCAGCTGTGCCTCGAAGCCTGGGCCTGTTGCCCGCCTTGCGCCTAGA
GACTGTAGACCCTGGTGGTGGTGGCTCCTGGGGACCTGATCGGGAGGCCCTGGCGCCCAACAGCCTGTCT
CCTAGTCCCCAGGGCCATCGGGGGCTGGAGGAAGGGGGCCTGGGGCCCTTGCCAACTTTCTTGTACAAAG
TGGTGATCGAGCCTCTAGAACTATAGTGAGTCGTATTACGTAGATCCAGACATGATAAGATACATTGATG
AGTTTGGACAAACCACAACTAGAATGCAGTGAAAAAAATGCTTTATTTGTGAAATTTGTGATGCTATTGC
TTTATTTGTAACCATTATAAGCTGCAATAAACAAGTTAACAACAACAATTGCATTCATTTTATGTTTCAG
GTTCAGGGGGAGGTGTGGGAGGTTTTTTAATTCGCGGCCGCGGCGCCAATGCATTGGGCCCGGTACCCAG
CTTTTGTTCCCTTTAGTGAGGGTTAATTGCGCGCTTGGCGTAATCATGGTCATAGCTGTTTCCTGTGTGA
AATTGTTATCCGCTCACAATTCCACACAACATACGAGCCGGGAGCATAAAGTGTAAAGCCTGGGGTGCCT
AATGAGTGAGCTAACTCACATTAATTGCGTTGCGCTCACTGCCCGCTTTCCAGTCGGGAAACCTGTCGTG
CCAGCTGCATTAATGAATCGGCCAACGCGCGGGGAGAGGCGGTTTGCGTATTGGGCGCTCTTCCGCTTCC
TCGCTCACTGACTCGCTGCGCTCGGTCGTTCGGCTGCGGCGAGCGGTATCAGCTCACTCAAAGGCGGTAA
TACGGTTATCCACAGAATCAGGGGATAACGCAGGAAAGAACATGTGAGCAAAAGGCCAGCAAAAGGCCAG
GAACCGTAAAAAGGCCGCGTTGCTGGCGTTTTTCCATAGGCTCCGCCCCCCTGACGAGCATCACAAAAAT
CGACGCTCAAGTCAGAGGTGGCGAAACCCGACAGGACTATAAAGATACCAGGCGTTTCCCCCTGGAAGCT
CCCTCGTGCGCTCTCCTGTTCCGACCCTGCCGCTTACCGGATACCTGTCCGCCTTTCTCCCTTCGGGAAG
CGTGGCGCTTTCTCATAGCTCACGCTGTAGGTATCTCAGTTCGGTGTAGGTCGTTCGCTCCAAGCTGGGC
TGTGTGCACGAACCCCCCGTTCAGCCCGACCGCTGCGCCTTATCCGGTAACTATCGTCTTGAGTCCAACC
CGGTAAGACACGACTTATCGCCACTGGCAGCAGCCACTGGTAACAGGATTAGCAGAGCGAGGTATGTAGG
CGGTGCTACAGAGTTCTTGAAGTGGTGGCCTAACTACGGCTACACTAGAAGAACAGTATTTGGTATCTGC
GCTCTGCTGAAGCCAGTTACCTTCGGAAAAAGAGTTGGTAGCTCTTGATCCGGCAAACAAACCACCGCTG
GTAGCGGTGGTTTTTTTGTTTGCAAGCAGCAGATTACGCGCAGAAAAAAAGGATCTCAAGAAGATCCTTT
GATCTTTTCTACGGGGTCTGACGCTCAGTGGAACGAAAACTCACGTTAAGGGATTTTGGTCATGAGATTA
TCAAAAAGGATCTTCACCTAGATCCTTTTAAATTAAAAATGAAGTTTTAAATCAATCTAAAGTATATATG
AGTAAACTTGGTCTGACAGTTACCAATGCTTAATCAGTGAGGCACCTATCTCAGCGATCTGTCTATTTCG
TTCATCCATAGTTGCCTGACTCCCCGTCGTGTAGATAACTACGATACGGGAGGGCTTACCATCTGGCCCC
AGTGCTGCAATGATACCGCGAGACCCACGCTCACCGGCTCCAGATTTATCAGCAATAAACCAGCCAGCCG
GAAGGGCCGAGCGCAGAAGTGGTCCTGCAACTTTATCCGCCTCCATCCAGTCTATTAATTGTTGCCGGGA
AGCTAGAGTAAGTAGTTCGCCAGTTAATAGTTTGCGCAACGTTGTTGCCATTGCTACAGGCATCGTGGTG
TCACGCTCGTCGTTTGGTATGGCTTCATTCAGCTCCGGTTCCCAACGATCAAGGCGAGTTACATGATCCC
CCATGTTGTGCAAAAAAGCGGTTAGCTCCTTCGGTCCTCCGATCGTTGTCAGAAGTAAGTTGGCCGCAGT
GTTATCACTCATGGTTATGGCAGCACTGCATAATTCTCTTACTGTCATGCCATCCGTAAGATGCTTTTCT
GTGACTGGTGAGTACTCAACCAAGTCATTCTGAGAATAGTGTATGCGGCGACCGAGTTGCTCTTGCCCGG
CGTCAATACGGGATAATACCGCGCCACATAGCAGAACTTTAAAAGTGCTCATCATTGGAAAACGTTCTTC
GGGGCGAAAACTCTCAAGGATCTTACCGCTGTTGAGATCCAGTTCGATGTAACCCACTCGTGCACCCAAC
TGATCTTCAGCATCTTTTACTTTCACCAGCGTTTCTGGGTGAGCAAAAACAGGAAGGCAAAATGCCGCAA
AAAAGGGAATAAGGGCGACACGGAAATGTTGAATACTCATACTCTTCCTTTTTCAATATTATTGAAGCAT
TTATCAGGGTTATTGTCTCATGAGCGGATACATATTTGAATGTATTTAGAAAAATAAACAAATAGGGGTT
CCGCGCACATTTCCCCGAAAAGTGCCACCTAAATTGTAAGCGTTAATATTTTGTTAAAATTCGCGTTAAA
TTTTTGTTAAATCAGCTCATTTTTTAACCAATAGGCCGAAATCGGCAAAATCCCTTATAAATCAAAAGAA
TAGACCGAGATAGGGT
[37 nt withheld, positions 5407-5443]
AAAGAACGTGGACTCCAACGTCAAAGG
[49 nt withheld, positions 5471-5519]
T
[91 nt withheld, positions 5521-5611]
G
[124 nt withheld, positions 5613-5736]
CCCATTCGCCATTCAGGCTGCGCAACTGTTGGGAAGGGCGATCGGTGCGGGCCTCTTCGCTATTACGCCA
GTCGACCGCCAATTCAATATGGCGTATATGGACTCATGCCAATTCAATATGGTGGATCTGGACCTGTGCC
AATTCAATATGGCGTATATGGACTCGTGCCAATTCAATATGGTGGATCTGGACCCCAGCCAATTCAATAT
GGCGGACTTGGCACCATGCCAATTCAATATGGCGGACCTGGCACTGTGCCAACTGGGGAGGGGTCTACTT
GGCACGGTGCCAAGTTTGAGGAGGGGTCTTGGCCCTGTGCCAAGTCCGCCATATTGAATTGGCATGGTGC
CAATAATGGCGGCCATATTGGCTATATGCCAGGATCAATATATAGGCAATATCCAATATGGCCCTATGCC
AATATGGCTATTGGCCAGGTTCAATACTATGTATTGGCCCTATGCCATATAGTATTCCATATATGGGTTT
TCCTATTGACGTAGATAGCCCCTCCCAATGGGCGGTCCCATATACCATATATGGGGCTTCCTAATACCGC
CCATAGCCACTCCCCCATTGACGTCAATGGTCTCTATATATGGTCTTTCCTATTGACGTCATATGGGCGG
TCCTATTGACGTATATGGCGCCTCCCCCATTGACGTCAATTACGGTAAATGGCCCGCCTGGCTCAATGCC
CATTGACGTCAATAGGACCACCCACCATTGACGTCAATGGGATGGCTCATTGCCCATTCATATCCGTTCT
CACGCCCCCTATTGACGTCAATGACGGTAAATGGCCCACTTGGCAGTACATCAATATCTATTAATAGTAA
CTTGGCAAGTACATTACTATTGGAAGTACGCCAGGGTACATTGGCAGTACTCCCATTGACGTCAATGGCG
GTAAATGGCCCGCGATGGCTGCCAAGTACATCCCCATTGACGTCAATGGGGAGGGGCAATGACGCAAATG
GGCGTTCCATTGACGTAAATGGGCGGTAGGCGTGCCTAATGGGAGGTCTATATAAGCAATGCTCGTTTAG
GGAAC
Features (pLannotate 1.2.2; 18 found; start..end, strand, type, name):
     35..53      +  promoter       SP6 promoter: promoter for bacteriophage SP6 RNA polymerase
    115..822     +  CDS            mCherry: mCherry is a basic (constitutively fluorescent) red fluorescent protein published in 2004, derived from Discosoma sp.. It is reported to be a very rapidly-maturing monomer with low acid sensitivity.
    836..853     +  protein_bind   attB1 (fragment): mutant version of attB; core recombination site for the Gateway® BP reaction BP Clonase™
    862..2778    +  CDS            INPP5J (fragment): PI5PA_HUMAN - Also known as PIB5PA, PIPP. Experimental evidence at protein level: Swiss-Prot protein existence level 1. Inositol 5-phosphatase, which converts inositol 1,4,5- trisphosphate to inositol 1,4-bisphosphate. Also converts phosphatidylinositol 4,5-bisphosphate to phosphatidylinositol 4- phosphate and inositol 1,3,4,5-tetrakisphosphate to inositol 1,3,4- trisphosphate in vitro. May be involved in modulation of the function of inositol and phosphatidylinositol polyphosphate-binding proteins that are present at membranes ruffles (By similarity). From Homo sapiens (Human).
   2786..2803    -  protein_bind   attB2 (fragment): mutant version of attB; core recombination site for the Gateway® BP reaction BP Clonase™
   2821..2838    -  promoter       T7 promoter (fragment): promoter for bacteriophage T7 RNA polymerase
   2843..2977    -  polyA_signal   SV40 poly(A) signal: SV40 polyadenylation signal
   3090..3108    -  promoter       T3 promoter: promoter for bacteriophage T3 RNA polymerase
   3153..3169    -  protein_bind   lac operator: The lac repressor binds to the lac operator to inhibit transcription in E. coli. This inhibition can be relieved by adding lactose or isopropyl-β-D-thiogalactopyranoside (IPTG). lac repressor encoded by lacI
   3177..3207    -  promoter       lac promoter: promoter for the E. coli lac operon
   3222..3243    -  protein_bind   CAP binding site: CAP binding activates transcription in the presence of cAMP. E. coli catabolite activator protein
   3256..3348    -  CDS            lacI (fragment): lac repressor; lacI; The lac repressor binds to the lac operator to inhibit transcription in E. coli. This inhibition can be relieved by adding lactose or isopropyl-β-D-thiogalactopyranoside (IPTG).
   3531..4119    -  rep_origin     ori: high-copy-number ColE1/pMB1/pBR322/pUC origin of replication
   4290..5150    -  CDS            AmpR: β-lactamase; bla; confers resistance to ampicillin, carbenicillin, and related antibiotics
   5151..5255    -  promoter       AmpR promoter: bla
   5308..5736    -  rep_origin     f1 ori (sequence partly withheld): f1 bacteriophage origin of replication; arrow indicates direction of (+) strand synthesis
   5741..5807    -  CDS            lacZα (fragment): LacZα fragment of β-galactosidase; lacZ fragment
   5814..6791    +  promoter       CMV IE94 promoter: enhancer/promoter region of simian cytomegalovirus major immediate early transcription unit IE94
