[The description below was written by a language model from this plasmid's Addgene catalogue record and pLannotate feature annotations shown in this document.]
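Description:
mCherry-INPP5J is a mammalian expression plasmid of about 6.8 kb built on the pCS Cherry DEST backbone, a Gateway destination vector of the pCS2-type family. It is propagated in E. coli through a high-copy ColE1/pUC-type origin and selected with ampicillin via the β-lactamase gene and its native promoter. An f1 phage origin is also present, along with remnants of a lac promoter/operator region and short lacZα and lacI fragments that are leftovers of the cloning backbone rather than functional parts of the payload.

The expression cassette is driven by the simian cytomegalovirus IE94 enhancer/promoter, which, because the plasmid is circular, runs from the end of the sequence record into an SP6 promoter and then the mCherry coding sequence. mCherry, a monomeric, fast-maturing red fluorescent protein, sits upstream of an attB1 site, followed by the human INPP5J coding sequence, an attB2 site and an SV40 polyadenylation signal. The attB sites indicate the insert was introduced by Gateway recombination, yielding an N-terminal mCherry fusion to INPP5J. The annotation marks the INPP5J match as a fragment relative to the Swiss-Prot reference, so the cloned cDNA may not cover the full reference protein; the record does not explain this further. The SP6 promoter could in principle support in vitro transcription of the sense fusion mRNA, while T7 and T3 promoters lie downstream in the opposite orientation.

INPP5J is an inositol polyphosphate 5-phosphatase acting on phosphoinositides and soluble inositol phosphates. The construct is intended to express the red-tagged enzyme in mammalian cells, allowing its localisation to be imaged and its effects on phosphoinositide signalling examined, in the context of work on PI(3,4)P2, membrane tubulation, integrin trafficking and cell migration.
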