Addgene plasmid #171949: mCherry-INPP5J
Purpose: Expresses INPP5J in mammalian cells
Depositing lab: Cheng-han Yu. Publication: PI(3,4)P2-mediated membrane tubulation promotes integrin trafficking and invasive cell migration. Feng Z, Yu CH. Proc Natl Acad Sci U S A. 2021 May 11;118(19). pii: 2017645118. doi: 10.1073/pnas.2017645118. PubMed 33947811.
Backbone
  Vector backbone: pCS Cherry DEST
  Vector type: Mammalian Expression
Growth in bacteria
  Bacterial resistance: Ampicillin, 100 μg/mL
  Growth temperature: 37°C
  Growth strain: DH5alpha
  Copy number: Unknown
Gene/Insert
  Gene/Insert name: INPP5J
  Species: H. sapiens (human)
  GenBank ID: BC109288.2
  Entrez Gene: INPP5J (a.k.a. INPP5, PIB5PA, PIPP)
  Tag / fusion protein: mCherry (N terminal on backbone)
Terms and licenses: Academic/Nonprofit Terms; Industry Terms: Not Available to Industry
How to cite: mCherry-INPP5J was a gift from Cheng-han Yu (Addgene plasmid # 171949 ; http://n2t.net/addgene:171949 ; RRID:Addgene_171949)
