>Addgene plasmid #171949 | mCherry-INPP5J | depositor partial sequence | sequence record 333439 | CMV forward
CCCCAGGGGGGAGGCTAATAAGCATGCTCGTTTAGGGAACCGCCATTCTGCCTGGGGACGTCGGAGCAAG
CTTGATTTAGGTGACACTATAGAATACAAGCTACTTGTTCTTTTTGCAGGATCCCATCGATTCGAATTCA
AGGCTAGCGCCACCATGGTGAGCAAGGGCGAGGAGGACAACATGGCCATCATCAAGGAGTTCATGCGCTT
CAAGGTGCACATGGAGGGCTCCGTGAACGGCCGCGAGTTCGAGATCGAGGGCGAGGGCGAGGGCCGCCCC
TACGAGGGCACCCAGACCGCCAAGCTGAAGGTGACCAAGGGCGGCCCCCTGCCCTTCGCCTGGGACATCC
TGTCCCCTCAGTTCATGTACGGCTCCAAGGCCTACGTGAAGCACCCCGCCGACATCCCCGACTACTTGAA
GCTGTCCTTCCCCGAGGGCTTCAAGTGGGAGCGCGTGATGAACTTCGAGGACGGCGGCGTGGTGACCGTG
ACCCAGGACTCCTCCCTGCAGGACGGCGAGTTCATCTACAAGGTGAAGCTGCGCGGCACCAACTTCCCCT
CCGACGGCCCCGTAATGCAGAAGAAGACCATGGGCTGGGAGGCCTCCTCCGAGCGGATGTACCCCGAGGA
CGGCGCCCTGAAGGGCGAGATCAAGCAGAGGCTGAAGCTGAAGGACGGCGGCCACTACGACGCCGAGGTC
AAGACCACCTACAAGGCCAAGAAGCCCGTGCAGCTGCCCGGCGCCTACAACGTCAACATCAAGCTGGACA
TCACCTCCCACAACGAGGACTACACCATCGTGGAACAGTACGAGCGCGCCGAGGGCCGCCACTCCACCGG
CGGCATGGACGAGCTGTACAAGAGATCTCGAATCACAAGTTTGTACAAAAAAGTTGGCACCATGGCCCTC
CCAAGGCTTGACACCCAGAGTACAGGGCCTGGCAGGTGCCTGAGCCCCAACCTTCAGGCCCAAGAAGCCC
CAGCCCCAGTCACCACCTCCTCTTCTACATCCACCCTGTCATCCTCCCCTGGTCAGCTCAGCCTACCTGA
AGAGCGACCCGGCTTCCGGATCACTGTGTCCACATGGACGGTGGCACTGCATGCCCCAGACGATGTCACA
TCCCTCTTCACCTGGGCGGTGGTGACGACGCGACGGCCAGACTGATCGCATAGATGCAGAGTGAACTCAT
GCTCACAGGACTCAAGACGCCCTCTTACGACAGTGAATGAACGTTCATGGATGCCCTAGCCCTTCACCTC
AGGCTGGTGAGATTCGGGAGAAGAATGACAGAGGACATTCTGGT
