>Addgene plasmid #171949 | mCherry-INPP5J | depositor partial sequence | sequence record 333440 | T3 forward
AAGCATGGATACGGGTCATGCATTGGCGCCGCGGCCGCGAATTAAAAAACCTCCCACACCTCCCCCTGAA
CCTGAAACATAAAATGAATGCAATTGTTGTTGTTAACTTGTTTATTGCAGCTTATAATGGTTACAAATAA
AGCAATAGCATCACAAATTTCACAAATAAAGCATTTTTTTCACTGCATTCTAGTTGTGGTTTGTCCAAAC
TCATCAATGTATCTTATCATGTCTGGATCTACGTAATACGACTCACTATAGTTCTAGAGGCTCGATCACC
ACTTTGTACAAGAAAGTTGGCAAGGGCCCCAGGCCCCCTTCCTCCAGCCCCCGATGGCCCTGGGGACTAG
GAGACAGGCTGTTGGGCGCCAGGGCCTCCCGATCAGGTCCCCAGGAGCCACCACCACCAGGGTCTACAGT
CTCTAGGCGCAAGGCGGGCAACAGGCCCAGGCTTCGAGGCACAGCTGGTGGGAAGGCCCAGGGGCCAGGC
AACCCAGAGGGCCCCTCTTCACTACTGCCCCGGCTGCTGCCATTACTGCTCCTGTCAGGAGCCACTCGGG
ACAGGCGGCGGCTCTGGGGTGAGGGGCTACGGCTGGCACCACGGCGTTCACGGGATGAGGGCCGTAGGGC
AAGCCCAGGGAACCTGGCCAGTCCCGGGCTGCGGCTGCGGTGTCGCTTGGACTTGCCAGGACTGGGGCTG
CGGGACTTGGGTGCAAGGAGCTCCAGTGTGCTGTCATCCTCTCCCTCTGAGCTGGTGCCTGAGCTGTCTG
TGCTGCTGCTGGCCAACTCCGAGGAAGGCAGCGAGATCTGGAAGGGTTCAGTGATGCCGATGAGGATGCT
GTGGTTGTGACTATAGTAGCCCAGGATGAAGTCTCCATGGCCCTTGGGCAGTGATTCCTCACTGAATGTT
ACCTGGTATGTATTCCCATCCACATCTTCATGTTTGGCCCGGACATAAGCCACATAGTCCTTGCAATGGC
GGAAACCCACCCGGTATAAGCCGATCCAGTCCCAGGAGCTGCGGGCGAACACTGTTTCCATGCGGTACCT
CACCACGCCTGCTCGGGCCGCACCCACTCATCTGCCACTTCAGTCGCACAGTGGCATGTCGTCCCTGAAG
GCAAACTGCAGAGGAACTGGCAGCCACAGGCTTGTGGTCGCTGACTGTGTATTCCATGTGCTGCGGTACC
TGGCTGCTCCACTGTAGTCGGTGGACTTCGTCTGAGACTGACCCACTGGAGCTGACCTTCCATAGAATAC
AATTGTTTTCAAGCGCGGGGCT
